>Addgene plasmid #107453 | pYES2.1-pomMet17 | addgene full sequence | sequence record 208876 | Addgene NGS Result
CGGATTAGAAGCCGCCGAGCGGGTGACAGCCCTCCGAAGGAAGACTCTCCTCCGTGCGTCCTCGTCTTCA
CCGGTCGCGTTCCTGAAACGCAGATGTGCCTCGCGCCGCACTGCTCCGAACAATAAAGATTCTACAATAC
TAGCTTTTATGGTTATGAAGAGGAAAAATTGGCAGTAACCTGGCCCCACAAACCTTCAAATGAACGAATC
AAATTAACAACCATAGGATGATAATGCGATTAGTTTTTTAGCCTTATTTCTGGGGTAATTAATCAGCGAA
GCGATGATTTTTGATCTATTAACAGATATATAAATGCAAAAACTGCATAACCACTTTAACTAATACTTTC
AACATTTTCGGTTTGTATTACTTCTTATTCAAATGTAATAAAAGTATCAACAAAAAATTGTTAATATACC
TCTATACTTTAACGTCAAGGAGAAAAAACCCCGGATCGGACTACTAGCAGCTGTAATACGACTCACTATA
GGGAATATTAAGCTCGCCCTTATGCCAGTCGAGAGTGAACATTTCGAAACTTTACAATTACATGCTGGCC
AAGAGCCTGATGCTGCTACCAGCTCTCGTGCCGTTCCCATCTACGCTACTACTTCCTATGTTTTCCGTGA
TTGCGACCATGGCGGCCGCTTGTTCGGATTACAGGAACCAGGTTACATCTACTCGCGTATGATGAATCCC
ACCGCCGACGTTTTTGAGAAACGTATTGCCGCCTTGGAGCATGGCGCTGCTGCAATCGCTACTAGTTCCG
GTACTTCCGCTCTCTTCATGGCTTTGACCACGTTGGCTAAGGCCGGTGATAACATTGTCTCCACTTCTTA
CCTTTATGGTGGTACTTACAACCTCTTCAAGGTTACCCTGCCTAGATTGGGAATTACTACCAAGTTTGTC
AATGGTGATGATCCTAATGATCTTGCAGCTCAGATTGATGAAAACACAAAGGCTGTTTACGTTGAGTCCA
TCGGCAATCCCATGTACAACGTTCCCGATTTTGAGCGTATCGCTGAGGTTGCTCATGCCGCTGGTGTGCC
TTTAATGGTCGATAACACTTTTGGCGGCGGTGGTTATTTGGTTCGTCCCATTGACCACGGTGCCGATATC
GTTACCCACTCTGCCACTAAGTGGATCGGTGGTCATGGCACTACTATTGGCGGTGTGATTGTTGATAGTG
GTAAGTTTGACTGGAAGAAGAACAGCAAGCGTTTCCCTGAATTCAACGAGCCTCATCCCGGTTACCATGG
CATGGTCTTTACTGAAACTTTTGGTAACTTGGCATATGCTTTTGCTTGCCGTACTCAAACTCTCCGTGAT
GTTGGTGGCAATGCCAATCCATTCGGTGTCTTTTTGCTTCTTCAAGGTCTTGAAACGCTTTCTCTTCGTA
TGGAGCGTCACGTTCAAAATGCATTTGCTCTTGCAAAATATTTGGAAAAGCACCCCAAGGTTAACTGGGT
TTCTTACCCTGGTCTTGAATCTCACGTCTCTCACAAACTTGCCAAGAAGTACTTGAAAAATGGTTACGGC
GCCGTTCTCAGCTTTGGCGCTAAAGGTGGCCCTGATCAAAGTCGTAAGGTAGTCAATGCCTTAAAGCTTG
CTAGTCAGTTGGCCAATGTTGGTGATGCCAAAACTTTGGTTATCGCTCCTGCCTATACCACTCATTTACA
ATTAACTGATGAGGAGCAAATTTCTGCCGGTGTCACTAAGGATCTTATTCGTGTGGCCGTCGGTATTGAG
CACATCGATGATATTATCGCCGACTTTGCTCAAGCTTTGGAAGTTGCCAAGGGCGAGCTTCGAGGTCACC
CATTCGAAGGTAAGCCTATCCCTAACCCTCTCCTCGGTCTCGATTCTACGCGTACCGGTCATCATCACCA
TCACCATTGAGTTTCTAGAGGGCCGCATCATGTAATTAGTTATGTCACGCTTACATTCACGCCCTCCCCC
CACATCCGCTCTAACCGAAAAGGAAGGAGTTAGACAACCTGAAGTCTAGGTCCCTATTTATTTTTTTATA
GTTATGTTAGTATTAAGAACGTTATTTATATTTCAAATTTTTCTTTTTTTTCTGTACAGACGCGTGTACG
CATGTAACATTATACTGAAAACCTTGCTTGAGAAGGTTTTGGGACGCTCGAAGGCTTTAATTTGCAAGCT
GCGGCCCTGCATTAATGAATCGGCCAACGCGCGGGGAGAGGCGGTTTGCGTATTGGGCGCTCTTCCGCTT
CCTCGCTCACTGACTCGCTGCGCTCGGTCGTTCGGCTGCGGCGAGCGGTATCAGCTCACTCAAAGGCGGT
AATACGGTTATCCACAGAATCAGGGGATAACGCAGGAAAGAACATGTGAGCAAAAGGCCAGCAAAAGGCC
AGGAACCGTAAAAAGGCCGCGTTGCTGGCGTTTTTCCATAGGCTCCGCCCCCCTGACGAGCATCACAAAA
ATCGACGCTCAAGTCAGAGGTGGCGAAACCCGACAGGACTATAAAGATACCAGGCGTTTCCCCCTGGAAG
CTCCCTCGTGCGCTCTCCTGTTCCGACCCTGCCGCTTACCGGATACCTGTCCGCCTTTCTCCCTTCGGGA
AGCGTGGCGCTTTCTCATAGCTCACGCTGTAGGTATCTCAGTTCGGTGTAGGTCGTTCGCTCCAAGCTGG
GCTGTGTGCACGAACCCCCCGTTCAGCCCGACCGCTGCGCCTTATCCGGTAACTATCGTCTTGAGTCCAA
CCCGGTAAGACACGACTTATCGCCACTGGCAGCAGCCACTGGTAACAGGATTAGCAGAGCGAGGTATGTA
GGCGGTGCTACAGAGTTCTTGAAGTGGTGGCCTAACTACGGCTACACTAGAAGAACAGTATTTGGTATCT
GCGCTCTGCTGAAGCCAGTTACCTTCGGAAAAAGAGTTGGTAGCTCTTGATCCGGCAAACAAACCACCGC
TGGTAGCGGTGGTTTTTTTGTTTGCAAGCAGCAGATTACGCGCAGAAAAAAAGGATCTCAAGAAGATCCT
TTGATCTTTTCTACGGGGTCTGACGCTCAGTGGAACGAAAACTCACGTTAAGGGATTTTGGTCATGAGAT
TATCAAAAAGGATCTTCACCTAGATCCTTTTAAATTAAAAATGAAGTTTTAAATCAATCTAAAGTATATA
TGAGTAAACTTGGTCTGACAGTTACCAATGCTTAATCAGTGAGGCACCTATCTCAGCGATCTGTCTATTT
CGTTCATCCATAGTTGCCTGACTCCCCGTCGTGTAGATAACTACGATACGGGAGGGCTTACCATCTGGCC
CCAGTGCTGCAATGATACCGCGAGACCCACGCTCACCGGCTCCAGATTTATCAGCAATAAACCAGCCAGC
CGGAAGGGCCGAGCGCAGAAGTGGTCCTGCAACTTTATCCGCCTCCATCCAGTCTATTAATTGTTGCCGG
GAAGCTAGAGTAAGTAGTTCGCCAGTTAATAGTTTGCGCAACGTTGTTGCCATTGCTACAGGCATCGTGG
TGTCACGCTCGTCGTTTGGTATGGCTTCATTCAGCTCCGGTTCCCAACGATCAAGGCGAGTTACATGATC
CCCCATGTTGTGCAAAAAAGCGGTTAGCTCCTTCGGTCCTCCGATCGTTGTCAGAAGTAAGTTGGCCGCA
GTGTTATCACTCATGGTTATGGCAGCACTGCATAATTCTCTTACTGTCATGCCATCCGTAAGATGCTTTT
CTGTGACTGGTGAGTACTCAACCAAGTCATTCTGAGAATAGTGTATGCGGCGACCGAGTTGCTCTTGCCC
GGCGTCAATACGGGATAATACCGCGCCACATAGCAGAACTTTAAAAGTGCTCATCATTGGAAAACGTTCT
TCGGGGCGAAAACTCTCAAGGATCTTACCGCTGTTGAGATCCAGTTCGATGTAACCCACTCGTGCACCCA
ACTGATCTTCAGCATCTTTTACTTTCACCAGCGTTTCTGGGTGAGCAAAAACAGGAAGGCAAAATGCCGC
AAAAAAGGGAATAAGGGCGACACGGAAATGTTGAATACTCATACTCTTCCTTTTTCAATGGGTAATAACT
GATATAATTAAATTGAAGCTCTAATTTGTGAGTTTAGTATACATGCATTTACTTATAATACAGTTTTTTA
GTTTTGCTGGCCGCATCTTCTCAAATATGCTTCCCAGCCTGCTTTTCTGTAACGTTCACCCTCTACCTTA
GCATCCCTTCCCTTTGCAAATAGTCCTCTTCCAACAATAATAATGTCAGATCCTGTAGAGACCACATCAT
CCACGGTTCTATACTGTTGACCCAATGCGTCTCCCTTGTCATCTAAACCCACACCGGGTGTCATAATCAA
CCAATCGTAACCTTCATCTCTTCCACCCATGTCTCTTTGAGCAATAAAGCCGATAACAAAATCTTTGTCG
CTCTTCGCAATGTCAACAGTACCCTTAGTATATTCTCCAGTAGATAGGGAGCCCTTGCATGACAATTCTG
CTAACATCAAAAGGCCTCTAGGTTCCTTTGTTACTTCTTCTGCCGCCTGCTTCAAACCGCTAACAATACC
TGGGCCCACCACACCGTGTGCATTCGTAATGTCTGCCCATTCTGCTATTCTGTATACACCCGCAGAGTAC
TGCAATTTGACTGTATTACCAATGTCAGCAAATTTTCTGTCTTCGAAGAGTAAAAAATTGTACTTGGCGG
ATAATGCCTTTAGCGGCTTAACTGTGCCCTCCATGGAAAAATCAGTCAAGATATCCACATGTGTTTTTAG
TAAACAAATTTTGGGACCTAATGCTTCAACTAACTCCAGTAATTCCTTGGTGGTACGAACATCCAATGAA
GCACACAAGTTTGTTTGCTTTTCGTGCATGATATTAAATAGCTTGGCAGCAACAGGACTAGGATGAGTAG
CAGCACGTTCCTTATATGTAGCTTTCGACATGATTTATCTTCGTTTCCTGCAGGTTTTTGTTCTGTGCAG
TTGGGTTAAGAATACTGGGCAATTTCATGTTTCTTCAACACTACATATGCGTATATATACCAATCTAAGT
CTGTGCTCCTTCCTTCGTTCTTCCTTCTGTTCGGAGATTACCGAATCAAAAAAATTTCAAGGAAACCGAA
ATCAAAAAAAAGAATAAAAAAAAAATGATGAATTGAAAAGCTAGCTTATCGATGATAAGCTGTCAAACAT
GAGAATTAATTCCACGGACTATAGACTATACCTAGTATACTCCGTCTACTGTACGATACACTTCCGCTCA
GGTCCTTGTCCTTTAACGAGGCCTTACCACTCTTTTGTTACTCTATTGATCCAGCTCAGCAAAGGCAGTG
TGATCTAAGATTCTATCTTCGCGATGTAGTAAAACTAGCTAGACCGAGAAAGAGACTAGAAATGCAAAAG
GCACTTCTACAATGGCTGCCATCATTATTATCCGATGTGACGCTGCAGCTTCTCAATGATATTCGAATAC
GCTTTGAGGAGATACAGCCTAATATCCGACAAACTGTTTTACAGATTTACGATCGTACTTGTTACCCATC
ATTGAATTTTGAACATCCGAACCTGGGAGTTTTCCCTGAAACAGATAGTATATTTGAACCTGTATAATAA
TATATAGTCTAGCGCTTTACGGAAGACAATGTATGTATTTCGGTTCCTGGAGAAACTATTGCATCTATTG
CATAGGTAATCTTGCACGTCGCATCCCCGGTTCATTTTCTGCGTTTCCATCTTGCACTTCAATAGCATAT
CTTTGTTAACGAAGCATCTGTGCTTCATTTTGTAGAACAAAAATGCAACGCGAGAGCGCTAATTTTTCAA
ACAAAGAATCTGAGCTGCATTTTTACAGAACAGAAATGCAACGCGAAAGCGCTATTTTACCAACGAAGAA
TCTGTGCTTCATTTTTGTAAAACAAAAATGCAACGCGAGAGCGCTAATTTTTCAAACAAAGAATCTGAGC
TGCATTTTTACAGAACAGAAATGCAACGCGAGAGCGCTATTTTACCAACAAAGAATCTATACTTCTTTTT
TGTTCTACAAAAATGCATCCCGAGAGCGCTATTTTTCTAACAAAGCATCTTAGATTACTTTTTTTCTCCT
TTGTGCGCTCTATAATGCAGTCTCTTGATAACTTTTTGCACTGTAGGTCCGTTAAGGTTAGAAGAAGGCT
ACTTTGGTGTCTATTTTCTCTTCCATAAAAAAAGCCTGACTCCACTTCCCGCGTTTACTGATTACTAGCG
AAGCTGCGGGTGCATTTTTTCAAGATAAAGGCATCCCCGATTATATTCTATACCGATGTGGATTGCGCAT
ACTTTGTGAACAGAAAGTGATAGCGTTGATGATTCTTCATTGGTCAGAAAATTATGAACGGTTTCTTCTA
TTTTGTCTCTATATACTACGTATAGGAAATGTTTACATTTTCGTATTGTTTTCGATTCACTCTATGAATA
GTTCTTACTACAATTTTTTTGTCTAAAGAGTAATACTAGAGATAAACATAAAAAATGTAGAGGTCGAGTT
TAGATGCAAGTTCAAGGAGCGAAAGGTGGATGGGTAGGTTATATAGGGATATAGCACAGAGATATATAGC
AAAGAGATACTTTTGAGCAATGTTTGTGGAAGCGGTATTCGCAATGGGAAGCTCC
[37 nt withheld, positions 6636-6672]
AGATTGTATAAGCAAATATTTAAATTGTAAGCGTTAATATTTTGTTAAAATTCGCGTTAAATTTTTGTTA
AATCAGCTCATTTTTTAACCAATAGGCCGAAATCGGCAAAATCCCTTATAAATCAAAAGAATAGACCGAG
ATAGGGT
[37 nt withheld, positions 6820-6856]
AAAGAACGTGGACTCCAACGTCAAAGG
[49 nt withheld, positions 6884-6932]
T
[91 nt withheld, positions 6934-7024]
G
[124 nt withheld, positions 7026-7149]
GGGGATCGATCCACTAGTCCA
Features (pLannotate 1.2.2; 15 found; start..end, strand, type, name):
      1..442     +  promoter       GAL1 promoter: S. cerevisiae GAL1; inducible promoter, regulated by Gal4
    474..492     +  promoter       T7 promoter: promoter for bacteriophage T7 RNA polymerase
    512..1798    +  CDS            met17: CYSD_SCHPO - Also known as cys2 From Schizosaccharomyces pombe (strain 972 / ATCC 24843) (Fission yeast).
   1829..1870    +  CDS            V5 tag: epitope tag from simian virus 5
   1918..2165    +  terminator     CYC1 terminator: S. cerevisiae CYC1; transcription terminator for CYC1
   2177..2230    -  CDS            lacI (fragment): lac repressor; lacI; The lac repressor binds to the lac operator to inhibit transcription in E. coli. This inhibition can be relieved by adding lactose or isopropyl-β-D-thiogalactopyranoside (IPTG).
   2413..3001    -  rep_origin     ori: high-copy-number ColE1/pMB1/pBR322/pUC origin of replication
   3172..4032    -  CDS            AmpR: β-lactamase; bla; confers resistance to ampicillin, carbenicillin, and related antibiotics
   4033..4049    -  promoter       AmpR promoter (fragment): bla
   4128..4931    -  CDS            URA3: orotidine-5'-phosphate decarboxylase, required for uracil biosynthesis; S. cerevisiae URA3; yeast auxotrophic marker, counterselectable with 5-fluoroorotic acid (5-FOA)
   4932..5147    -  promoter       URA3 promoter: S. cerevisiae URA3
   5153..5176    -  promoter       tet promoter (fragment): E. coli promoter for tetracycline efflux protein gene
   5214..5594    +  CDS            RAF1 (fragment): RAF_YEAST - Experimental evidence at transcript level: Swiss-Prot protein existence level 2. Antagonizes transcriptional repression of recombinase FLP by REP1-REP2. May play a role in plasmid partitioning. From Saccharomyces cerevisiae (strain ATCC 204508 / S288c) (Baker's yeast).
   5748..6625    -  rep_origin     2μ ori: yeast 2μ plasmid origin of replication
   6721..7149    -  rep_origin     f1 ori (sequence partly withheld): f1 bacteriophage origin of replication; arrow indicates direction of (+) strand synthesis
