[The description below was written by a language model from this plasmid's Addgene catalogue record and pLannotate feature annotations shown in this document.]
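Description:
pYES2.1-pomMet17 is a yeast expression plasmid built on the Invitrogen pYES2.1 TOPO-cloning backbone and designed to overexpress the Schizosaccharomyces pombe Met17 protein (also called cys2) in Saccharomyces cerevisiae. It is an E. coli–yeast shuttle vector. In bacteria it replicates at high copy from a ColE1/pUC-type origin and is selected through the AmpR β-lactamase gene. In yeast it is maintained as a multicopy episome by the 2μ origin, next to which the annotation detects a fragment of the 2μ-plasmid RAF1 gene, and is selected by complementation of uracil auxotrophy with URA3 under its own promoter. An f1 phage origin is also present, which allows production of single-stranded DNA. The short lacI, tet promoter and AmpR promoter fragments in the annotation appear to be backbone remnants rather than functional parts.

The expression cassette places the 1,287 bp met17 coding sequence downstream of the S. cerevisiae GAL1 promoter, which is regulated by Gal4 and induced by galactose, and terminates transcription with the CYC1 terminator. A T7 promoter sits between GAL1 and the insert and can serve for in vitro transcription. The open reading frame is fused at its C terminus to a V5 epitope and, according to the catalogue entry, a His tag. The feature table annotates only the V5 portion. These tags permit immunodetection and affinity purification of the fusion protein. The depositor notes that S. pombe Met17 is homologous to S. cerevisiae MET17. The associated publication describes a functional genomics project in an introductory laboratory course, so the plasmid plausibly serves to test the fission yeast gene in budding yeast, although the record does not describe specific experiments.
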