Addgene plasmid #107453: pYES2.1-pomMet17
Purpose: Overexpression of MET fusion protein in S. cerevisiae
Depositing lab: Clare O'Connor. Depositing organization: Boston College. Publication: Pathways over Time: Functional Genomics Research in an Introductory Laboratory Course. Reeves TD, Warner DM, Ludlow LH, O'Connor CM. CBE Life Sci Educ. 2018 Spring;17(1). pii: 17/1/ar1. doi: 10.1187/cbe.17-01-0012. PubMed 29326101.
Backbone
  Vector backbone: pYES2.1
  Backbone manufacturer: Invitrogen
  Backbone size w/o insert (bp): 5886
  Vector type: Yeast Expression
  Selectable markers: URA3
Growth in bacteria
  Bacterial resistance: Ampicillin, 100 μg/mL
  Growth temperature: 37°C
  Growth strain: DH5alpha
  Copy number: High Copy
Gene/Insert
  Gene/Insert name: Met17 (alt name: cys2)
  Species: S. pombe (fission yeast)
  Insert size (bp): 1287
  Entrez Gene: met17 (a.k.a. SPOM_SPBC428.11, cys2)
  Promoter: GAL1
  Tag / fusion protein: V5-His (C terminal on insert)
  Cloning method: TOPO Cloning
  Sequencing primers: 5′ AATATACCTCTATACTTTAACGTC; 3′ ACCGAGGAGAGGGTTAGGGAT
Terms and licenses: Academic/Nonprofit Terms; Industry Terms: Not Available to Industry
Depositor comments: S. pombe Met17 gene is homologous to the S. cerevesiae MET17 gene.
How to cite: pYES2.1-pomMet17 was a gift from Clare O'Connor (Addgene plasmid # 107453 ; http://n2t.net/addgene:107453 ; RRID:Addgene_107453)
