>Addgene plasmid #107453 | pYES2.1-pomMet17 | depositor partial sequence | sequence record 202690 | Coding sequence for S. pombe Met17 gene (without the stop codon)
ATGCCAGTCGAGAGTGAACATTTCGAAACTTTACAATTACATGCTGGCCAAGAGCCTGATGCTGCTACCA
GCTCTCGTGCCGTTCCCATCTACGCTACTACTTCCTATGTTTTCCGTGATTGCGACCATGGCGGCCGCTT
GTTCGGATTACAGGAACCAGGTTACATCTACTCGCGTATGATGAATCCCACCGCCGACGTTTTTGAGAAA
CGTATTGCCGCCTTGGAGCATGGCGCTGCTGCAATCGCTACTAGTTCCGGTACTTCCGCTCTCTTCATGG
CTTTGACCACGTTGGCTAAGGCCGGTGATAACATTGTCTCCACTTCTTACCTTTATGGTGGTACTTACAA
CCTCTTCAAGGTTACCCTGCCTAGATTGGGAATTACTACCAAGTTTGTCAATGGTGATGATCCTAATGAT
CTTGCAGCTCAGATTGATGAAAACACAAAGGCTGTTTACGTTGAGTCCATCGGCAATCCCATGTACAACG
TTCCCGATTTTGAGCGTATCGCTGAGGTTGCTCATGCCGCTGGTGTGCCTTTAATGGTCGATAACACTTT
TGGCGGCGGTGGTTATTTGGTTCGTCCCATTGACCACGGTGCCGATATCGTTACCCACTCTGCCACTAAG
TGGATCGGTGGTCATGGCACTACTATTGGCGGTGTGATTGTTGATAGTGGTAAGTTTGACTGGAAGAAGA
ACAGCAAGCGTTTCCCTGAATTCAACGAGCCTCATCCCGGTTACCATGGCATGGTCTTTACTGAAACTTT
TGGTAACTTGGCATATGCTTTTGCTTGCCGTACTCAAACTCTCCGTGATGTTGGTGGCAATGCCAATCCA
TTCGGTGTCTTTTTGCTTCTTCAAGGTCTTGAAACGCTTTCTCTTCGTATGGAGCGTCACGTTCAAAATG
CATTTGCTCTTGCAAAATATTTGGAAAAGCACCCCAAGGTTAACTGGGTTTCTTACCCTGGTCTTGAATC
TCACGTCTCTCACAAACTTGCCAAGAAGTACTTGAAAAATGGTTACGGCGCCGTTCTCAGCTTTGGCGCT
AAAGGTGGCCCTGATCAAAGTCGTAAGGTAGTCAATGCCTTAAAGCTTGCTAGTCAGTTGGCCAATGTTG
GTGATGCCAAAACTTTGGTTATCGCTCCTGCCTATACCACTCATTTACAATTAACTGATGAGGAGCAAAT
TTCTGCCGGTGTCACTAAGGATCTTATTCGTGTGGCCGTCGGTATTGAGCACATCGATGATATTATCGCC
GACTTTGCTCAAGCTTTGGAAGTTGCC
